>Addgene plasmid #179043 | pBBK59 pHomL-RPL18Bp-Neon(gfp)-Link-VAM3-SSA1t-HomR (AmpR) | addgene full sequence | sequence record 360835 | Addgene NGS Result
TTACCAATGCTTAATCAGTGAGGCACCTATCTCAGCGATCTGTCTATTTCGTTCATCCATAGTTGCCTGA
CTCCCCGTCGTGTAGATAACTACGATACGGGAGGGCTTACCATCTGGCCCCAGTGCTGCAATGATACCGC
GGGACCCACGCTCACCGGCTCCAGATTTATCAGCAATAAACCAGCCAGCCGGAAGGGCCGAGCGCAGAAG
TGGTCCTGCAACTTTATCCGCCTCCATCCAGTCTATTAATTGTTGCCGGGAAGCTAGAGTAAGTAGTTCG
CCAGTTAATAGTTTGCGCAACGTTGTTGCCATTGCTACAGGCATCGTGGTGTCACGCTCGTCGTTTGGTA
TGGCTTCATTCAGCTCCGGTTCCCAACGATCAAGGCGAGTTACATGATCCCCCATGTTGTGCAAAAAAGC
GGTTAGCTCCTTCGGTCCTCCGATCGTTGTCAGAAGTAAGTTGGCCGCAGTGTTATCACTCATGGTTATG
GCAGCACTGCATAATTCTCTTACTGTCATGCCATCCGTAAGATGCTTTTCTGTGACTGGTGAGTACTCAA
CCAAGTCATTCTGAGAATAGTGTATGCGGCGACCGAGTTGCTCTTGCCCGGCGTCAATACGGGATAATAC
CGCGCCACATAGCAGAACTTTAAAAGTGCTCATCATTGGAAAACGTTCTTCGGGGCGAAAACTCTCAAGG
ATCTTACCGCTGTTGAGATCCAGTTCGATGTAACCCACTCGTGCACCCAACTGATCTTCAGCATCTTTTA
CTTTCACCAGCGTTTCTGGGTGAGCAAAAACAGGAAGGCAAAATGCCGCAAAAAAGGGAATAAGGGCGAC
ACGGAAATGTTGAATACTCATACTCTTCCTTTTTCAATATTATTGAAGCATTTATCAGGGTTATTGTCTC
ATGAGCGGATACATATTTGAATGTATTTAGAAAAATAAACAAATAGGGGTTCCGCGCACATTTCCCCGAA
AAGTGCCACCTGTCATGACCAAAATCCCTTAACGTGAGTTTTCGTTCCACTGAGCGTCAGACCCCGTAGA
AAAGATCAAAGGATCTTCTTGAGATCCTTTTTTTCTGCGCGTAATCTGCTGCTTGCAAACAAAAAAACCA
CCGCTACCAGCGGTGGTTTGTTTGCCGGATCAAGAGCTACCAACTCTTTTTCCGAAGGTAACTGGCTTCA
GCAGAGCGCAGATACCAAATACTGTTCTTCTAGTGTAGCCGTAGTTAGGCCACCACTTCAAGAACTCTGT
AGCACCGCCTACATACCTCGCTCTGCTAATCCTGTTACCAGTGGCTGCTGCCAGTGGCGATAAGTCGTGT
CTTACCGGGTTGGACTCAAGACGATAGTTACCGGATAAGGCGCAGCGGTCGGGCTGAACGGGGGGTTCGT
GCACACAGCCCAGCTTGGAGCGAACGACCTACACCGAACTGAGATACCTACAGCGTGAGCTATGAGAAAG
CGCCACGCTTCCCGAAGGGAGAAAGGCGGACAGGTATCCGGTAAGCGGCAGGGTCGGAACAGGAGAGCGC
ACGAGGGAGCTTCCAGGGGGAAACGCCTGGTATCTTTATAGTCCTGTCGGGTTTCGCCACCTCTGACTTG
AGCGTCGATTTTTGTGATGCTCGTCAGGGGGGCGGAGCCTATGGAAAAACGCCAGCAACGCGGCCTTTTT
ACGGTTCCTGGCCTTTTGCTGGCCTTTTGCTCACATGTTCTTTCCTGCGTTATCCCCTGATTCTGTGGAT
AACCGTGCGGCCGCCAATGTTATCTATTGGCAGATGTTCATACGGGGCTTTCAAATATTGATGAAATTAT
GTGATGTTTAGAAGAAGATTCGAACTGTTTTCAGTAGATTTGGTAACTGTGCAACCATAACTCATGCCCC
CTATTTATCGGCATTGAGATTGTAAAGGAAGTAAAACGCATTTTTGCAGATCTGTTCTCTTATGTATTTT
TAATCGTCCTTGTATGGAAGTATCAAAGGGGACGTTCTTCACCTCCTTGGAAAACGCAAACTTTCTTTTT
GCCTATCACAGTATCTTATCGAGCTAACTATTTTCGACACACATGAAAAAGCAGAAATATTAACGAAAAA
GAAAAGAAAGACCATGTCATGTACGGGCAATCAGAATATGCAAGATGAGCGGGAACGGGCGAAATGTGCA
CGCGCACAACTTACGAAACGCGGATGAGTCACTGACAGCCACCGCAGAGGTTCTGACTCCTACTGAGCTC
TATTGGAGGTGGCAGAACCGGTAATCCCACAGTGAGCAACTTGACAAACCAACAGATATAGGCTGTGTCT
TAAAATATACCATCCAATACCTTGATGAACTTTTCAAAGATGACTAAAATAAGTGAAATTTCAACATTAA
CTTCGAGCTGTAAACACAGTGGTTTCTTTGCATAAACACCATCAGCCTCAAGTCGTCAAGTAAAGATTTC
GTGTTCATGCAGATAGATAACAATCTATATGTTGATAATTAGCGTTGCCTCATCAATGCGTACACGAAGA
ATATACTAAAAAATGAGCAGGCAAGATAAACGAAGGCAAAGATGACAGAGCAGAAAGCCCTAGTAAAGCG
TATTACAAATGAAACCAAGATTCAGATTGCGATCCCTGAATTCGCATCTAGATGGTAGAGCCACAAACAG
CCGGTACAAGCAACGATCTCCAGGACCATCTGAATCATGCGCGGATGACACGAACTCACGACGGCGATCA
CAGACATTAACCCACAGTACAGACACTGCGACAACGTGGCAATTCGTCGCAATACCGTCTCACTGAACTG
GCCGATAATTGCAGACGAACGAAGAGGATGTCCAATATTTTTTTTAAGGAATAAGGATACTTCAAGACTA
GATTCCCCCCTGCATTCCCATCAGAACCGTAAACCTTGGCGCTTTCCTTGGGAAGTATTCAAGAAGTGCC
TTGTCCGGTTTCTGTGGCTCACAAACCAGCGCGCCCGATATGGCTTTCTTTTCACTTATGAATGTACCAG
TACGGGACAATTAGAACGCTCCTGTAACAATCTCTTTGCAAATGTGGGGTTACATTCTAACCATGTCACA
CTGCTGACGAAATTCAAAGTAAAAAAAAATGGGACCACGTCTTGAGAACGATAGATTTTCTTTATTTTAC
ATTGAACAGTCGTTGTCTCAGCGCGCTTTATGTTTTCATTCATACTTCATATTATAAAATAACAAAAGAA
GAATTTCATATTCACGCCCAAGAAATCAGGCTGCTTTCCAAATGCAATTGACACTTCATTAGCCATCACA
CAAAACTCTTTCTTGCTGGAGCTTCTTTTAAAAAAGACCTCAGTACACCAAACACGTTACCCGACCTCGT
TATTTTACGACAACTATGATAAAATTCTGAAGAAAAAATAAAAAAATTTTCATACTTCTTGCTTTTATTT
AAACCATTGAATGATTTCTTTTGAACAAAACTACCTGTTTCACCAAAGGAAATAGAAAGAAAAAATCAAT
TAGAAGAAAACAAAAAACAAAAGATCTATGGTTTCTAAGGGTGAAGAAGATAACATGGCTTCTTTGCCAG
CCACCCACGAGTTGCACATCTTCGGTTCCATTAACGGTGTCGACTTCGATATGGTCGGTCAAGGTACCGG
TAACCCAAACGACGGTTACGAAGAATTGAACTTGAAGTCTACCAAGGGCGACTTGCAGTTCTCCCCTTGG
ATTTTGGTTCCACACATCGGTTACGGTTTCCACCAATACTTGCCATACCCAGACGGTATGTCCCCATTCC
AAGCCGCCATGGTTGACGGTTCTGGTTACCAAGTCCACAGAACCATGCAATTCGAAGATGGTGCTTCCTT
GACCGTGAACTACAGATACACCTACGAAGGTTCTCACATCAAGGGCGAAGCCCAAGTTAAGGGTACCGGT
TTCCCTGCTGACGGTCCAGTCATGACTAACTCCTTGACCGCTGCTGACTGGTGTCGTTCCAAGAAAACCT
ACCCAAACGATAAGACCATCATTTCCACTTTCAAGTGGTCCTACACCACCGGTAACGGCAAGAGATACCG
CTCTACCGCTCGTACCACCTACACCTTCGCCAAGCCAATGGCTGCCAACTACTTGAAGAACCAGCCTATG
TACGTTTTCCGTAAGACCGAGCTGAAGCATTCCAAGACTGAATTGAACTTCAAGGAATGGCAAAAGGCTT
TCACCGACGTCATGGGTATGGACGAATTGTACAAGTCTGGTCCTTCTGGCCCAACTGGTTCTATGTCCTT
TTTCGACATCGAAGCACAATCTTCAAAGGGTAACTCCCAGCAAGAACCACAATTCTCAACAAATCAAAAA
ACGAAGGAATTAAGCAATTTAATTGAGACATTCGCTGAACAATCCCGCGTGCTGGAAAAGGAATGCACCA
AAATTGGTTCCAAACGGGACTCCAAAGAACTAAGATACAAAATTGAAACAGAGTTAATACCGAACTGCAC
CAGTGTAAGGGATAAAATTGAGAGCAACATCCTCATTCACCAAAATGGAAAGTTGTCTGCTGATTTCAAG
AACCTGAAAACGAAGTATCAATCCCTACAACAATCATACAATCAAAGGAAGAGTCTGTTCCCTCTAAAAA
CGCCTATTTCACCAGGAACATCTAAGGAAAGAAAAGACATCCATCCGCGAACTGAAGCCGTGCGACAAGA
TCCAGAGTCTAGTTATATTTCTATAAAAGTAAACGAGCAGAGTCCTTTACTGCATAACGAAGGACAACAC
CAATTACAGCTGCAAGAAGAACAAGAACAACAACAGCAAGGATTGTCCCAAGAAGAACTAGATTTTCAAA
CAATCATTCACCAGGAAAGATCCCAACAGATAGGACGCATTCATACGGCGGTACAAGAAGTCAATGCTAT
TTTCCATCAGCTCGGTTCATTAGTGAAAGAACAGGGAGAACAAGTAACCACCATAGACGAGAATATCTCG
CATTTACATGATAACATGCAGAATGCAAACAAACAATTAACCAGAGCAGACCAGCATCAGAGGGACCGTA
ACAAATGCGGTAAGGTCACCCTAATCATTATAATAGTTGTGTGCATGGTGGTATTGCTTGCTGTATTAAG
TTAGCGAGATCCTAACTCGAGGCCAATTGGTGCGGCAATTGATAATAACGAAAATGTCTTTTAATGATCT
GGGTATAATGAGGAATTTTCCGAACGTTTTTACTTTATATATATATATACATGTAACATATATTCTATAC
GCTATAGAGAAAGGAAATTTTTCAATTAAAAAAAAAATAGAGAAAGAGTTTCACTTCTTGATTATCGCTA
ACACTAATGGTTGAAGTACTGCTACTTTAATTTTATGCTGCCAATGAGACGACGGGGTCATCACGGCTCA
TCATGCGCCAAACAAATGTGTGCAATACACGCTCGGATGACTGCATGATGACCGCACTGACTGGGGACAG
CAGATCCACCTAAGCCTGTGAGAGAAGCAGACACCCGACAGATCAAGGCAGTTAACTAGTGCACTGCAGT
ACAAATCGTCCCCAACAAAAGTGGGCTCTCAAAATTCATCACATTTAAATGCATATAGGAAGAGCAACAG
TTGGTTTGCATCTGATGTTCCTTAAAGATTTCGACATAATGTGCGAAGTAGATCCCTTCAGCACTGTACT
TGTTTTTGCGACTAGATTGTAAATCATTCTTTATTTAATCTCTTTCTTTAACTACTGCTTAAAGTATAAT
TTGGTCCGTAGTTTAATAACTATACTAAGCGAACGCTCTCTCGAAATTTTTCTTAACGCGTCCTTGTACT
GCGTCTAACGCTTTTGCCACTTGGATTTCTATTATAGGAAATAGTCTCACTTACTGGGCGACGAATTTTC
GCGTTTTGATGAAGCACAGGAAGAATTTCTTTATGCTCAGAAGTTTGACAGCAAGCAAGTTCATCATTCG
AACTAGCCTTATTGTTTTAGTTCAGTGACAGCGAACTGCCGTACTCGATGCTTTATTTCTCACGGTAGAG
CGGAAGAACAGATAGATCCCTACATATTGCTACCACTTCTATTACACAATAGTTTCAATAGCTTGCAGCG
TAGCTAAACTCTAAAATTTATCTAAATCACTCATATAAACCGAACCCTTCCCCTTCCGCTTATAGTACAG
CTGATGCTCCTTCACTATTTTAACATGTGGAATTCTTGAAAGAATGAAATCGCCATGCCAAGCCATCACA
CGGTCTTTTATGCAATTGATTGACCGCCTGCAACACATAGGCAGTAAAATTTTTACAAGCAGTAGCAGAA
CAGGCCACACAATCGCAAGTGATTAACGTCCACACAGGTATAGGGTTTCTGGACCATATGATACATGCTC
TGGCCAAGCATTCCGGCTGGTCGCTAATCGTTGAGTGCCGAGCGGCCGCGATTATCAAAAAGGATCTTCA
CCTAGATCCTTTTAAATTAAAAATGAAGTTTTAAATCAATCTAAAGTATATATGAGTAAACTTGGTCTGA
CAG
Features (pLannotate 1.2.2; 10 found; start..end, strand, type, name):
      1..861     -  CDS            AmpR: β-lactamase; bla; confers resistance to ampicillin, carbenicillin, and related antibiotics
    862..966     -  promoter       AmpR promoter: bla
   1069..1657    +  rep_origin     ori: high-copy-number ColE1/pMB1/pBR322/pUC origin of replication
   2391..2510    +  rep_origin     ARS1 (fragment): S. cerevisiae autonomously replicating sequence ARS1/ARS416
   2515..2561    +  promoter       HIS3 promoter (fragment): S. cerevisiae HIS3
   2562..2624    +  CDS            HIS3 (fragment): imidazoleglycerol-phosphate dehydratase, required for histidine biosynthesis; S. cerevisiae HIS3; yeast auxotrophic marker
   3528..4235    +  CDS            mNeonGreen: mNeonGreen is a basic (constitutively fluorescent) green/yellow fluorescent protein published in 2013, derived from Branchiostoma lanceolatum. It is reported to be a very rapidly-maturing monomer with moderate acid sensitivity.
   4263..5111    +  CDS            VAM3: VAM3_YEAST - Also known as PTH1. Experimental evidence at protein level: Swiss-Prot protein existence level 1. Required for vacuolar assembly. Provides the t-SNARE function in a late step of the vacuolar assembly. Required for homotypic vacuole membrane fusion, autophagy and fusion of biosynthetic transport vesicles with the vacuole. Required for the delivery of alpha-factor receptor-ligand complexes to the vacuole. From Saccharomyces cerevisiae (strain ATCC 204508 / S288c) (Baker's yeast).
   6164..6190    +  rep_origin     ARS1 (fragment): S. cerevisiae autonomously replicating sequence ARS1/ARS416
   6287..6408    +  CDS            HIS3 (fragment): imidazoleglycerol-phosphate dehydratase, required for histidine biosynthesis; S. cerevisiae HIS3; yeast auxotrophic marker
