[The description below was written by a language model from this plasmid's Addgene catalogue record and pLannotate feature annotations shown in this document.]
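Description:
pBBK59 pHomL-RPL18Bp-Neon(gfp)-Link-VAM3-SSA1t-HomR (AmpR) is a 6.5 kb yeast expression/integration vector built on the pYTK089 backbone by BsaI Golden Gate assembly, and it belongs to the Markerless Yeast Localization and Overexpression (MyLO) CRISPR-Cas9 toolkit. In E. coli it is maintained at high copy through a ColE1/pUC-type origin and selected with ampicillin via the bla gene and its native promoter. No complete yeast origin or intact yeast selectable marker is annotated. The only yeast-derived backbone-like hits are short fragments of ARS1 and of the HIS3 promoter and coding sequence.

The payload is a cassette in which the S. cerevisiae RPL18B promoter drives an N-terminal mNeonGreen fusion, joined through a short linker to the full VAM3 coding sequence and followed, according to the construct name, by the SSA1 terminator. The promoter, linker and terminator are not individually annotated in the feature table, but the gaps around the two annotated coding sequences are consistent with that layout. Vam3 is a vacuolar t-SNARE needed for homotypic vacuole fusion and for delivery of vesicles to the vacuole, so the fluorescent fusion labels the vacuolar membrane and serves as a green compartment marker for localization studies. The cassette is bracketed by left and right homology arms (HomL and HomR). The ARS1 and HIS3 fragments lie on either side of the expression unit, so they may correspond to parts of these arms, although the record does not state the genomic target locus. In keeping with the toolkit's markerless design, the cassette is presumably integrated into the yeast genome as a repair template for a Cas9-induced break rather than being selected through an auxotrophic or drug marker.
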