Addgene plasmid #179043: pBBK59 pHomL-RPL18Bp-Neon(gfp)-Link-VAM3-SSA1t-HomR (AmpR)
Purpose: Vector containing a yeast integration cassette for RPL18B-driven expression of Neon(gfp)-Link-VAM3, a marker for the vacuole
Depositing lab: Vincent Martin. Depositing organization: Concordia University. Publication: The MyLo CRISPR-Cas9 Toolkit: A Markerless Yeast Localization and Overexpression CRISPR-Cas9 Toolkit. Bean BDM, Whiteway M, Martin VJJ. G3 (Bethesda). 2022 Jun 16. pii: 6609175. doi: 10.1093/g3journal/jkac154. PubMed 35708612.
Backbone
  Vector backbone: pYTK089 (ColE1, AmpR)
  Vector type: Yeast Expression
Growth in bacteria
  Bacterial resistance: Ampicillin, 100 μg/mL
  Growth temperature: 37°C
  Growth strain: DH5alpha
  Copy number: High Copy
Gene/Insert
  Gene/Insert name: RPL18Bp-Neon(gfp)-Link-VAM3
  Species: S. cerevisiae (budding yeast)
  Cloning method: Restriction Enzyme; 5′ cloning site Unknown (unknown if destroyed); 3′ cloning site Unknown (unknown if destroyed)
Terms and licenses: Academic/Nonprofit Terms; Industry Terms: Not Available to Industry
Depositor comments: Part of the Markerless Yeast Localization and Overexpression (MyLO) CRISPR-Cas9 Toolkit. Vector cloned using BsaI Golden Gate cloning
How to cite: pBBK59 pHomL-RPL18Bp-Neon(gfp)-Link-VAM3-SSA1t-HomR (AmpR) was a gift from Vincent Martin (Addgene plasmid # 179043 ; http://n2t.net/addgene:179043 ; RRID:Addgene_179043)
